>Addgene plasmid #105037 | pKLV2-U6gRNA5(Nprl2-g1)-PGKpuroBFP-W | addgene full sequence | sequence record 207386 | Addgene NGS Result
CTAAATTGTAAGCGTTAATATTTTGTTAAAATTCGCGTTAAATTTTTGTTAAATCAGCTCATTTTTTAAC
CAATAGGCCGAAATCGGCAAAATCCCTTATAAATCAAAAGAATAGACCGAGATAGGGT
[37 nt withheld, positions 129-165]
AAAGAACGTGGACTCCAACGTCAAAGG
[49 nt withheld, positions 193-241]
T
[91 nt withheld, positions 243-333]
G
[124 nt withheld, positions 335-458]
CCCATTCGCCATTCAGGCTGCGCAACTGTTGGGAAGGGCGATCGGTGCGGGCCTCTTCGCTATTACGCCA
GCTGGCGAAAGGGGGATGTGCTGCAAGGCGATTAAGTTGGGTAACGCCAGGGTTTTCCCAGTCACGACGT
TGTAAAACGACGGCCAGTGAGCGCGCGTAATACGACTCACTATAGGGCGAATTGACTAGTACATAACTTA
CGGTAAATGGCCCGCCTGGCTGACCGCCCAACGACCCCCGCCCATTGACGTCAATAATGACGTATGTTCC
CATAGTAACGCCAATAGGGACTTTCCATTGACGTCAATGGGTGGAGTATTTACGGTAAACTGCCCACTTG
GCAGTACATCAAGTGTATCATATGCCAAGTACGCCCCCTATTGACGTCAATGACGGTAAATGGCCCGCCT
GGCATTATGCCCAGTACATGACCTTATGGGACTTTCCTACTTGGCAGTACATCTACGTATTAGTCATCGC
TATTACCATGGTGATGCGGTTTTGGCAGTACATCAATGGGCGTGGATAGCGGTTTGACTCACGGGGATTT
CCAAGTCTCCACCCCATTGACGTCAATGGGAGTTTGTTTTGGCACCAAAATCAACGGGACTTTCCAAAAT
GTCGTAACAACTCCGCCCCATTGACGCAAATGGGCGGTAGGCGTGTACGGTGGGAGGTCTATATAAGCAG
CGCGTTTTGCCTGTACTGGGTCTCTCTGGTTAGACCAGATCTGAGCCTGGGAGCTCTCTGGCTAACTAGG
GAACCCACTGCTTAAGCCTCAATAAAGCTTGCCTTGAGTGCTTCAAGTAGTGTGTGCCCGTCTGTTGTGT
GACTCTGGTAACTAGAGATCCCTCAGACCCTTTTAGTCAGTGTGGAAAATCTCTAGCAGTGGCGCCCGAA
CAGGGACTTGAAAGCGAAAGGGAAACCAGAGGAGCTCTCTCGACGCAGGACTCGGCTTGCTGAAGCGCGC
ACGGCAAGAGGCGAGGGGCGGCGACTGGTGAGTACGCCAAAAATTTTGACTAGCGGAGGCTAGAAGGAGA
GAGATGGGTGCGAGAGCGTCAGTATTAAGCGGGGGAGAATTAGATCGCGATGGGAAAAAATTCGGTTAAG
GCCAGGGGGAAAGAAAAAATATAAATTAAAACATATAGTATGGGCAAGCAGGGAGCTAGAACGATTCGCA
GTTAATCCTGGCCTGTTAGAAACATCAGAAGGCTGTAGACAAATACTGGGACAGCTACAACCATCCCTTC
AGACAGGATCAGAAGAACTTAGATCATTATATAATACAGTAGCAACCCTCTATTGTGTGCATCAAAGGAT
AGAGATAAAAGACACCAAGGAAGCTTTAGACAAGATAGAGGAAGAGCAAAACAAAAGTAAGACCACCGCA
CAGCAAGCGGCCGGCCGCGCTGATCTTCAGACCTGGAGGAGGAGATATGAGGGACAATTGGAGAAGTGAA
TTATATAAATATAAAGTAGTAAAAATTGAACCATTAGGAGTAGCACCCACCAAGGCAAAGAGAAGAGTGG
TGCAGAGAGAAAAAAGAGCAGTGGGAATAGGAGCTTTGTTCCTTGGGTTCTTGGGAGCAGCAGGAAGCAC
TATGGGCGCAGCGTCAATGACGCTGACGGTACAGGCCAGACAATTATTGTCTGGTATAGTGCAGCAGCAG
AACAATTTGCTGAGGGCTATTGAGGCGCAACAGCATCTGTTGCAACTCACAGTCTGGGGCATCAAGCAGC
TCCAGGCAAGAATCCTGGCTGTGGAAAGATACCTAAAGGATCAACAGCTCCTGGGGATTTGGGGTTGCTC
TGGAAAACTCATTTGCACCACTGCTGTGCCTTGGAATGCTAGTTGGAGTAATAAATCTCTGGAACAGATT
TGGAATCACACGACCTGGATGGAGTGGGACAGAGAAATTAACAATTACACAAGCTTAATACACTCCTTAA
TTGAAGAATCGCAAAACCAGCAAGAAAAGAATGAACAAGAATTATTGGAATTAGATAAATGGGCAAGTTT
GTGGAATTGGTTTAACATAACAAATTGGCTGTGGTATATAAAATTATTCATAATGATAGTAGGAGGCTTG
GTAGGTTTAAGAATAGTTTTTGCTGTACTTTCTATAGTGAATAGAGTTAGGCAGGGATATTCACCATTAT
CGTTTCAGACCCACCTCCCAACCCCGAGGGGACCCGACAGGCCCGAAGGAATAGAAGAAGAAGGTGGAGA
GAGAGACAGAGACAGATCCATTCGATTAGTGAACGGATCGGCACTGCGTGCGCCAATTCTGCAGACAAAT
GGCAGTATTCATCCACAATTTTAAAAGAAAAGGGGGGATTGGGGGGTACAGTGCAGGGGAAAGAATAGTA
GACATAATAGCAACAGACATACAAACTAAAGAATTACAAAAACAAATTACAAAAATTCAAAATTTTCGGG
TTTATTACAGGGACAGCAGAGATCCAGTTTGGTTAGTACCGGGCCCTACGCGTCCAAGGTCGGGCAGGAA
GAGGGCCTATTTCCCATGATTCCTTCATATTTGCATATACGATACAAGGCTGTTAGAGAGATAATTAGAA
TTAATTTGACTGTAAACACAAAGATATTAGTACAAAATACGTGACGTAGAAAGTAATAATTTCTTGGGTA
GTTTGCAGTTTTAAAATTATGTTTTAAAATGGACTATCATATGCTTACCGTAACTTGAAAGTATTTCGAT
TTCTTGGCTTTATATATCTTGTGGAAAGGACGAAACACCGTCGCGAGAACTGTTTGACAGTTTAAGAGCT
ATGCTGGAAACAGCATAGCAAGTTTAAATAAGGCTAGTCCGTTATCAACTTGAAAAAGTGGCACCGAGTC
GGTGCTTTTTTTGGATCCAATTCTACCGGGTAGGGGAGGCGCTTTTCCCAAGGCAGTCTGGAGCATGCGC
TTTAGCAGCCCCGCTGGGCACTTGGCGCTACACAAGTGGCCTCTGGCCTCGCACACATTCCACATCCACC
GGTAGGCGCCAACCGGCTCCGTTCTTTGGTGGCCCCTTCGCGCCACCTTCTACTCCTCCCCTAGTCAGGA
AGTTCCCCCCCGCCCCGCAGCTCGCGTCGTGCAGGACGTGACAAATGGAAGTAGCACGTCTCACTAGTCT
CGTGCAGATGGACAGCACCGCTGAGCAATGGAAGCGGGTAGGCCTTTGGGGCAGCGGCCAATAGCAGCTT
TGCTCCTTCGCTTTCTGGGCTCAGAGGCTGGGAAGGGGTGGGTCCGGGGGCGGGCTCAGGGGCGGGCTCA
GGGGCGGGGCGGGCGCCCGAAGGTCCTCCGGAGGCCCGGCATTCTGCACGCTTCAAAAGCGCACGTCTGC
CGCGCTGTTCTCCTCTTCCTCATCTCCGGGCCTTTCGACCTGCATCCATCTAGATCTCGAGCAGCTGAAG
CTTACCATGACCGAGTACAAGCCCACGGTGCGCCTCGCCACCCGCGACGACGTCCCCAGGGCCGTACGCA
CCCTCGCCGCCGCGTTCGCCGACTACCCCGCCACGCGCCACACCGTCGATCCGGACCGCCACATCGAGCG
GGTCACCGAGCTGCAAGAACTCTTCCTCACGCGCGTCGGGCTCGACATCGGCAAGGTGTGGGTCGCGGAC
GACGGCGCCGCGGTGGCGGTCTGGACCACGCCGGAGAGCGTCGAAGCGGGGGCGGTGTTCGCCGAGATCG
GCCCGCGCATGGCCGAGTTGAGCGGTTCCCGGCTGGCCGCGCAGCAACAGATGGAAGGCCTCCTGGCGCC
GCACCGGCCCAAGGAGCCCGCGTGGTTCCTGGCCACCGTCGGCGTCTCGCCCGACCACCAGGGCAAGGGT
CTGGGCAGCGCCGTCGTGCTCCCCGGAGTGGAGGCGGCCGAGCGCGCCGGGGTGCCCGCCTTCCTGGAGA
CCTCCGCGCCCCGCAACCTCCCCTTCTACGAGCGGCTCGGCTTCACCGTCACCGCCGACGTCGAGGTGCC
CGAAGGACCGCGCACCTGGTGCATGACCCGCAAGCCCGGTGCCGGCGGCGGGTCCGGAGGAGAGGGCAGA
GGAAGTCTCCTAACATGCGGTGACGTGGAGGAGAATCCTGGCCCAATGAGCGAGCTGATTAAGGAGAACA
TGCACATGAAGCTGTACATGGAGGGCACCGTGGACAACCATCACTTCAAGTGCACATCCGAGGGCGAAGG
CAAGCCCTACGAGGGCACCCAGACCATGAGAATCAAGGTGGTCGAGGGCGGCCCTCTCCCCTTCGCCTTC
GACATCCTGGCTACTAGCTTCCTCTACGGCAGCAAGACCTTCATCAACCACACCCAGGGCATCCCCGACT
TCTTCAAGCAGTCCTTCCCTGAGGGCTTCACATGGGAGAGAGTCACCACATACGAGGACGGGGGCGTGCT
GACCGCTACCCAGGACACCAGCCTCCAGGACGGCTGCCTCATCTACAACGTCAAGATCAGAGGGGTGAAC
TTCACATCCAACGGCCCTGTGATGCAGAAGAAAACACTCGGCTGGGAGGCCTTCACCGAGACGCTGTACC
CCGCTGACGGCGGCCTGGAAGGCAGAAACGACATGGCCCTGAAGCTCGTGGGCGGGAGCCATCTGATCGC
AAACATCAAGACCACATATAGATCCAAGAAACCCGCTAAGAACCTCAAGATGCCTGGCGTCTACTATGTG
GACTACAGACTGGAAAGAATCAAGGAGGCCAACAACGAGACCTACGTCGAGCAGCACGAGGTGGCAGTGG
CCAGATACTGCGACCTCCCTAGCAAACTGGGGCACAAGCTTAATTGAGCGGCCGCTCAACCTCTGGATTA
CAAAATTTGTGAAAGATTGACTGGTATTCTTAACTATGTTGCTCCTTTTACGCTATGTGGATACGCTGCT
TTAATGCCTTTGTATCATGCTATTGCTTCCCGTATGGCTTTCATTTTCTCCTCCTTGTATAAATCCTGGT
TGCTGTCTCTTTATGAGGAGTTGTGGCCCGTTGTCAGGCAACGTGGCGTGGTGTGCACTGTGTTTGCTGA
CGCAACCCCCACTGGTTGGGGCATTGCCACCACCTGTCAGCTCCTTTCCGGGACTTTCGCTTTCCCCCTC
CCTATTGCCACGGCGGAACTCATCGCCGCCTGCCTTGCCCGCTGCTGGACAGGGGCTCGGCTGTTGGGCA
CTGACAATTCCGTGGTGTTGTCGGGGAAATCATCGTCCTTTCCTTGGCTGCTCGCCTGTGTTGCCACCTG
GATTCTGCGCGGGACGTCCTTCTGCTACGTCCCTTCGGCCCTCAATCCAGCGGACCTTCCTTCCCGCGGC
CTGCTGCCGGCTCTGCGGCCTCTTCCGCGTCTACGCCTTCGCCCTCAGACGAGTCGGATCTCCCTTTGGG
CCGCCTCCCCGCAGGTACCTTTAAGACCAATGACTTACAAGGCAGCTGTAGATCTTAGCCACTTTTTAAA
AGAAAAGGGGGGACTGGAAGGGCTAATTCACTCCCAAAGAAGTCAAGATCTGCTTTTTGCCTGTACTGGG
TCTCTCTGGTTAGACCAGAGTCTCTCTGGTTAGACCAGATCTGAGCCTGGGAGCTCTCTGGCTAACTAGG
GAACCCACTGCTTAAGCCTCAATAAAGCTTGCCTTGAGTGCTTCAAGTAGTGTGTGCCCGTCTGTTGTGT
GACTCTGGTAACTAGAGATCCCTCAGACCCTTTTAGTCAGTGTGGAAAATCTCTAGCAGTTTAAACCCGC
TGATCAGCCTCGACTGTGCCTTCTAGTTGCCAGCCATCTGTTGTTTGCCCCTCCCCCGTGCCTTCCTTGA
CCCTGGAAGGTGCCACTCCCACTGTCCTTTCCTAATAAAATGAGGAAATTGCATCGCATTGTCTGAGTAG
GTGTCATTCTATTCTGGGGGGTGGGGTGGGGCAGGACAGCAAGGGGGAGGATTGGGAAGTCAATAGCAGG
CATGCTGGGGATGCGGTGGGCTCTATGGGCGGCCGTTAATTAAGCTTTTGTTCCCTTTAGTGAGGGTTAA
TTGCGCGCTTGGCGTAATCATGGTCATAGCTGTTTCCTGTGTGAAATTGTTATCCGCTCACAATTCCACA
CAACATACGAGCCGGGAGCATAAAGTGTAAAGCCTGGGGTGCCTAATGAGTGAGCTAACTCACATTAATT
GCGTTGCGCTCACTGCCCGCTTTCCAGTCGGGAAACCTGTCGTGCCAGCTGCATTAATGAATCGGCCAAC
GCGCGGGGAGAGGCGGTTTGCGTATTGGGCGCTCTTCCGCTTCCTCGCTCACTGACTCGCTGCGCTCGGT
CGTTCGGCTGCGGCGAGCGGTATCAGCTCACTCAAAGGCGGTAATACGGTTATCCACAGAATCAGGGGAT
AACGCAGGAAAGAACATGTGAGCAAAAGGCCAGCAAAAGGCCAGGAACCGTAAAAAGGCCGCGTTGCTGG
CGTTTTTCCATAGGCTCCGCCCCCCTGACGAGCATCACAAAAATCGACGCTCAAGTCAGAGGTGGCGAAA
CCCGACAGGACTATAAAGATACCAGGCGTTTCCCCCTGGAAGCTCCCTCGTGCGCTCTCCTGTTCCGACC
CTGCCGCTTACCGGATACCTGTCCGCCTTTCTCCCTTCGGGAAGCGTGGCGCTTTCTCATAGCTCACGCT
GTAGGTATCTCAGTTCGGTGTAGGTCGTTCGCTCCAAGCTGGGCTGTGTGCACGAACCCCCCGTTCAGCC
CGACCGCTGCGCCTTATCCGGTAACTATCGTCTTGAGTCCAACCCGGTAAGACACGACTTATCGCCACTG
GCAGCAGCCACTGGTAACAGGATTAGCAGAGCGAGGTATGTAGGCGGTGCTACAGAGTTCTTGAAGTGGT
GGCCTAACTACGGCTACACTAGAAGAACAGTATTTGGTATCTGCGCTCTGCTGAAGCCAGTTACCTTCGG
AAAAAGAGTTGGTAGCTCTTGATCCGGCAAACAAACCACCGCTGGTAGCGGTGGTTTTTTTGTTTGCAAG
CAGCAGATTACGCGCAGAAAAAAAGGATCTCAAGAAGATCCTTTGATCTTTTCTACGGGGTCTGACGCTC
AGTGGAACGAAAACTCACGTTAAGGGATTTTGGTCATGAGATTATCAAAAAGGATCTTCACCTAGATCCT
TTTAAATTAAAAATGAAGTTTTAAATCAATCTAAAGTATATATGAGTAAACTTGGTCTGACAGTTACCAA
TGCTTAATCAGTGAGGCACCTATCTCAGCGATCTGTCTATTTCGTTCATCCATAGTTGCCTGACTCCCCG
TCGTGTAGATAACTACGATACGGGAGGGCTTACCATCTGGCCCCAGTGCTGCAATGATACCGCGAGACCC
ACGCTCACCGGCTCCAGATTTATCAGCAATAAACCAGCCAGCCGGAAGGGCCGAGCGCAGAAGTGGTCCT
GCAACTTTATCCGCCTCCATCCAGTCTATTAATTGTTGCCGGGAAGCTAGAGTAAGTAGTTCGCCAGTTA
ATAGTTTGCGCAACGTTGTTGCCATTGCTACAGGCATCGTGGTGTCACGCTCGTCGTTTGGTATGGCTTC
ATTCAGCTCCGGTTCCCAACGATCAAGGCGAGTTACATGATCCCCCATGTTGTGCAAAAAAGCGGTTAGC
TCCTTCGGTCCTCCGATCGTTGTCAGAAGTAAGTTGGCCGCAGTGTTATCACTCATGGTTATGGCAGCAC
TGCATAATTCTCTTACTGTCATGCCATCCGTAAGATGCTTTTCTGTGACTGGTGAGTACTCAACCAAGTC
ATTCTGAGAATAGTGTATGCGGCGACCGAGTTGCTCTTGCCCGGCGTCAATACGGGATAATACCGCGCCA
CATAGCAGAACTTTAAAAGTGCTCATCATTGGAAAACGTTCTTCGGGGCGAAAACTCTCAAGGATCTTAC
CGCTGTTGAGATCCAGTTCGATGTAACCCACTCGTGCACCCAACTGATCTTCAGCATCTTTTACTTTCAC
CAGCGTTTCTGGGTGAGCAAAAACAGGAAGGCAAAATGCCGCAAAAAAGGGAATAAGGGCGACACGGAAA
TGTTGAATACTCATACTCTTCCTTTTTCAATATTATTGAAGCATTTATCAGGGTTATTGTCTCATGAGCG
GATACATATTTGAATGTATTTAGAAAAATAAACAAATAGGGGTTCCGCGCACATTTCCCCGAAAAGTGCC
AC
Features (pLannotate 1.2.2; 28 found; start..end, strand, type, name):
     30..458     -  rep_origin     f1 ori (sequence partly withheld): f1 bacteriophage origin of replication; arrow indicates direction of (+) strand synthesis
    463..618     -  CDS            lacZα (fragment): LacZα fragment of β-galactosidase; lacZ fragment
    626..644     +  promoter       T7 promoter: promoter for bacteriophage T7 RNA polymerase
    658..958     +  enhancer       CMV enhancer: human cytomegalovirus immediate early enhancer
    959..1158    +  promoter       CMV promoter: human cytomegalovirus (CMV) immediate early promoter
   1176..1356    +  LTR            5' LTR (truncated): truncated 5' long terminal repeat (LTR) from HIV-1
   1403..1528    +  misc_feature   HIV-1 Ψ: packaging signal of human immunodeficiency virus type 1
   1512..1850    +  CDS            HIV-1 gag (fragment): gag protein from human immunodeficiency virus 1; gag
   2027..2260    +  misc_feature   RRE: The Rev response element (RRE) of HIV-1 allows for Rev-dependent mRNA export from the nucleus to the cytoplasm.
   2637..2737    +  CDS            Rev (fragment): human immunodeficiency virus 1 (HIV-1) Rev protein; rev; enhances nuclear export of unspliced and incompletely spliced viral mRNAs
   2787..2904    +  misc_feature   cPPT/CTS: central polypurine tract and central termination sequence of HIV-1
   2979..3219    +  promoter       U6 promoter: RNA polymerase III promoter for human U6 snRNA
   3266..3333    +  misc_RNA       tracrRNA (fragment): trans-activating CRISPR RNA for the Streptococcus pyogenes CRISPR/Cas9 system
   3356..3855    +  promoter       PGK promoter: mouse phosphoglycerate kinase 1 promoter
   3895..4491    +  CDS            PuroR (fragment): puromycin N-acetyltransferase; pac from Streptomyces; confers resistance to puromycin
   4564..5262    +  CDS            TagBFP: TagBFP is a basic (constitutively fluorescent) blue fluorescent protein published in 2008, derived from Entacmaea quadricolor. It is reported to be a very rapidly-maturing monomer with very low acid sensitivity.
   5274..5860    +  misc_feature   WPRE: woodchuck hepatitis virus posttranscriptional regulatory element
   5854..6000    +  CDS            nef (fragment): NEF_HV1LA - Experimental evidence at protein level: Swiss-Prot protein existence level 1. Extracellular Nef protein targets CD4(+) T-lymphocytes for apoptosis by interacting with CXCR4 surface receptors. From Human immunodeficiency virus type 1 group M subtype B (isolate Lai) (HIV-1).
   6008..6186    +  LTR            5' LTR (truncated): truncated 5' long terminal repeat (LTR) from HIV-1
   6212..6323    +  polyA_signal   bGH poly(A) signal: bovine growth hormone polyadenylation signal
   6462..6480    -  promoter       T3 promoter: promoter for bacteriophage T3 RNA polymerase
   6525..6541    -  protein_bind   lac operator: The lac repressor binds to the lac operator to inhibit transcription in E. coli. This inhibition can be relieved by adding lactose or isopropyl-β-D-thiogalactopyranoside (IPTG). lac repressor encoded by lacI
   6549..6579    -  promoter       lac promoter: promoter for the E. coli lac operon
   6594..6615    -  protein_bind   CAP binding site: CAP binding activates transcription in the presence of cAMP. E. coli catabolite activator protein
   6628..6720    -  CDS            lacI (fragment): lac repressor; lacI; The lac repressor binds to the lac operator to inhibit transcription in E. coli. This inhibition can be relieved by adding lactose or isopropyl-β-D-thiogalactopyranoside (IPTG).
   6903..7491    -  rep_origin     ori: high-copy-number ColE1/pMB1/pBR322/pUC origin of replication
   7662..8522    -  CDS            AmpR: β-lactamase; bla; confers resistance to ampicillin, carbenicillin, and related antibiotics
   8523..8627    -  promoter       AmpR promoter: bla
