[The description below was written by a language model from this plasmid's Addgene catalogue record and pLannotate feature annotations shown in this document.]
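Description:
pKLV2-U6gRNA5(Nprl2-g1)-PGKpuroBFP-W is a lentiviral CRISPR guide RNA vector that expresses a single gRNA against mouse Nprl2 together with a puromycin resistance and TagBFP marker cassette. It derives from the pKLV2-U6gRNA5(BbsI)-PGKpuroBFP-W backbone, with the guide inserted between two BbsI sites that were destroyed during cloning. In bacteria the 8,650-nt plasmid is maintained through a high-copy ColE1/pUC-type origin and selected with ampicillin via β-lactamase. An f1 origin and remnants of a lacZα/lac promoter cloning region flanked by T7 and T3 promoters are also present.

The viral portion is laid out as a third-generation-style transfer vector. A CMV enhancer/promoter drives genomic RNA from a truncated HIV-1 5' LTR, followed by the Ψ packaging signal with a gag fragment, the RRE for Rev-dependent nuclear export, and the cPPT/CTS. Downstream, a human U6 RNA polymerase III promoter transcribes the Nprl2 spacer fused to a Streptococcus pyogenes Cas9 guide scaffold, annotated as a tracrRNA fragment. A mouse PGK promoter then drives the puromycin N-acetyltransferase and TagBFP coding sequences in tandem. The element linking these two reading frames is not annotated. A WPRE enhances transcript expression, and the cassette ends in a second truncated LTR followed by a bGH polyadenylation signal.

No Cas9 is encoded, so the vector is intended for cells that supply Cas9 separately. Transduced cells can be enriched with puromycin or tracked by blue fluorescence. The associated publication concerns a genome-wide CRISPR knockout screen on mTORC1-mediated regulation of Gsk3 in naive pluripotency, which is consistent with using this construct for single-gene knockout of Nprl2.
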