Addgene plasmid #105037: pKLV2-U6gRNA5(Nprl2-g1)-PGKpuroBFP-W
Purpose: Lentiviral gRNA plasmid targeting mouse Nprl2 , co-expression of TagBFP
Depositing lab: Kosuke Yusa. Depositing organization: Wellcome Sanger Institute. Publication: Genome-wide CRISPR-KO Screen Uncovers mTORC1-Mediated Gsk3 Regulation in Naive Pluripotency Maintenance and Dissolution. Li M, Yu JSL, Tilgner K, Ong SH, Koike-Yusa H, Yusa K. Cell Rep. 2018 Jul 10;24(2):489-502. doi: 10.1016/j.celrep.2018.06.027. PubMed 29996108.
Backbone
  Vector backbone: pKLV2-U6gRNA5(BbsI)-PGKpuroBFP-W
  Backbone manufacturer: Yusa Lab
  Vector type: Mammalian Expression, Lentiviral, CRISPR
  Selectable markers: Puromycin
Growth in bacteria
  Bacterial resistance: Ampicillin, 100 μg/mL
  Growth temperature: 37°C
  Growth strain: NEB Stable
  Copy number: High Copy
Gene/Insert
  Gene/Insert name: Nprl2
  gRNA/shRNA sequence: TCGCGAGAACTGTTTGACA
  Species: M. musculus (mouse)
  Entrez Gene: Nprl2 (a.k.a. G21, NPR2L, Tusc4, 2810446G01Rik)
  Promoter: U6
  Cloning method: Restriction Enzyme; 5′ cloning site BbsI (destroyed during cloning); 3′ cloning site BbsI (destroyed during cloning)
  Sequencing primers: 5′ LKO.1 5'
Terms and licenses: Academic/Nonprofit Terms; Industry Terms: Not Available to Industry
How to cite: pKLV2-U6gRNA5(Nprl2-g1)-PGKpuroBFP-W was a gift from Kosuke Yusa (Addgene plasmid # 105037 ; http://n2t.net/addgene:105037 ; RRID:Addgene_105037)
